Addgene plasmid #61566: pBAMD1-6
Purpose: (Empty Backbone) Standardized mini-Tn5 delivery plasmid, gentamicin resistant
Depositing lab: Víctor de Lorenzo. Depositing organization: Centro Nacional de Biotecnologia (CNB). Publication: New transposon tools tailored for metabolic engineering of gram-negative microbial cell factories. Martinez-Garcia E, Aparicio T, de Lorenzo V, Nikel PI. Front Bioeng Biotechnol. 2014 Oct 28;2:46. doi: 10.3389/fbioe.2014.00046. eCollection 2014. PubMed 25389526.
Backbone
  Vector backbone: pBAMD1-6
  Backbone size (bp): 4546
  Vector type: Synthetic Biology ; Mini-Tn5 vector
  Selectable markers: Ampicillin
Growth in bacteria
  Bacterial resistance: Gentamicin, 10 μg/mL
  Growth temperature: 37°C
  Growth strain: Pir1
  Copy number: Low Copy
Gene/Insert
  Cloning method: Gibson Cloning
Terms and licenses: Academic/Nonprofit Terms; Industry Terms: Not Available to Industry
How to cite: pBAMD1-6 was a gift from Víctor de Lorenzo (Addgene plasmid # 61566 ; http://n2t.net/addgene:61566 ; RRID:Addgene_61566)
