[The description below was written by a language model from this plasmid's Addgene catalogue record and pLannotate feature annotations shown in this document.]
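Description:
pBAMD1-6 is a 4,546 bp empty-backbone, standardized mini-Tn5 delivery plasmid intended for random chromosomal insertion of DNA into Gram-negative bacteria, in the context of metabolic engineering of microbial cell factories. It replicates from the R6K γ origin, which depends on the pi initiator protein. It is therefore maintained at low copy only in pir-expressing E. coli hosts such as Pir1 and behaves as a suicide vector in recipients lacking pi. An IncP oriT allows the plasmid to be mobilized by conjugation when transfer functions are supplied in trans.

The transposable module is bounded by two inverted Tn5 mosaic ends, the short hyperactive recognition sequences for Tn5 transposase. Between them lie a pUC18/19-type multiple cloning site for cargo and a gentamicin acetyltransferase gene (aacC1) driven by the class 1 integron Pc promoter. No insert is present, and the record lists Gibson assembly as the cloning method.

The Tn5 transposase gene sits outside the mosaic ends, downstream of a lambda t0 terminator, so it acts on the mini-transposon but is not carried into the target genome. Because the donor plasmid cannot replicate in the recipient, the transposase is lost and the insertions are stable. The backbone also carries a TEM beta-lactamase gene with its own promoter, followed by an fd terminator, and an rrnB T1 terminator lies next to the origin. With the two markers placed this way, gentamicin selects for transposition events. Ampicillin resistance reports the presence of the vector backbone, which helps distinguish genuine transposition from whole-plasmid cointegration.
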