Features (pLannotate 1.2.2; 13 found; start..end, strand, type, name):
     10..28      +  misc_feature   Tn5 ME: hyperactive mosaic end for Tn5 transposase recognition (Reznikoff et al., 2004)
     62..118     +  misc_feature   MCS: pUC18/19 multiple cloning site
    165..193     +  promoter       Pc promoter: intI1 (promoter lies within the coding sequence); class 1 integron promoter
    382..915     +  CDS            GmR: gentamycin acetyltransferase; aacC1; confers resistance to gentamycin
   1062..1080    -  misc_feature   Tn5 ME: hyperactive mosaic end for Tn5 transposase recognition (Reznikoff et al., 2004)
   1091..1185    +  terminator     lambda t0 terminator: transcription terminator from phage lambda
   1290..2717    +  CDS            Tn5 transposase: transposase from the bacterial Tn5 transposon (Reznikoff, 1993)
   2774..2865    +  promoter       AmpR promoter: bla
   2866..3723    +  CDS            bla: BLAT_ECOLX - Experimental evidence at protein level: Swiss-Prot protein existence level 1. TEM-type are the most prevalent beta-lactamases in enterobacteria; they hydrolyze the beta-lactam bond in susceptible beta-lactam antibiotics, thus conferring resistance to penicillins and cephalosporins. TEM-3 and TEM-4 are capable of hydrolyzing cefotaxime and ceftazidime. TEM-5 is capable of hydrolyzing ceftazidime. TEM-6 is capable of hydrolyzing ceftazidime and aztreonam. TEM-8/CAZ-2, TEM- 16/CAZ-7 and TEM-24/CAZ-6 are markedly active against ceftazidime. IRT- 4 shows resistance to beta-lactamase in
   3730..3769    +  terminator     fd terminator: central terminator from bacteriophage fd (Otsuka and Kunisawa, 1982)
   3917..4025    +  oriT           oriT: incP origin of transfer
   4036..4424    +  rep_origin     R6K γ ori: γ replication origin from E. coli plasmid R6K; requires the R6K initiator protein pi for replication
   4455..4541    -  terminator     rrnB T1 terminator: Escherichia coli rrnB; transcription terminator T1 from the E. coli rrnB gene
>Addgene plasmid #61566 | pBAMD1-6 | depositor full sequence | sequence record 100351 | Full pBAMD1-6 sequence
TTTAATTAACTGTCTCTTATACACATCTTTGTGTCTCAGGCCGCCTAGGCCGCGGCCGCGCGAATTCGAG
CTCGGTACCCGGGGATCCTCTAGAGTCGACCTGCAGGCATGCAAGCTTGCGGCCGCCAAAGCCCGCCGAA
AGGCGGGCTTTTCTGTATTTAAATTTGACATAAGCCTGTTCGGTTCGTAAACTGTAATGCAAGTAGCGTA
TGCGCTCACGCAACTGGTCCAGAACCTTGACCGAACGCAGCGGTGGTAACGGCGCAGTGGCGGTTTTCAT
GGCTTGTTATGACTGTTTTTTTGTACAGCCTATGCCTCGGGCATCCAAGCAGCAAGCGCGTTACGCCGTG
GGTCGATGTTTGATGTTATGGAGCAGCAACGATGTTACGCAGCAGCAACGATGTTACGCAGCAGGGCAGT
CGCCCTAAAACAAAGTTAGGTGGCTCAAGTATGGGCATCATTCGCACATGTAGGCTCGGCCCTGACCAAG
TCAAATCCATGCGGGCTGCTCTTGATCTTTTCGGTCGTGAGTTCGGAGACGTAGCCACCTACTCCCAACA
TCAGCCGGACTCCGATTACCTCGGGAACTTGCTCCGTAGTAAGACATTCATCGCGCTTGCTGCCTTCGAC
CAAGAAGCGGTTGTTGGCGCTCTCGCGGCTTACGTTCTGCCCAAGTTTGAGCAGCCGCGTAGTGAGATCT
ATATCTATGATCTCGCAGTCTCCGGAGAGCACCGGAGGCAGGGCATTGCCACCGCGCTCATCAATCTCCT
CAAGCATGAGGCCAACGCGCTTGGTGCTTATGTGATCTACGTGCAAGCAGATTACGGTGACGATCCCGCA
GTGGCTCTCTATACAAAGTTGGGCATACGGGAAGAAGTGATGCACTTTGATATCGACCCAAGTACCGCCA
CCTAACAATTCGTTCAAGCCGAGATCGGCTTCCCGGCCGCGGAGTTGTTCGGTAAATTGGACAATTGTCT
AATTAATTGCGGACCCTAGAGGTCCCCTTTTTTATTTTAAAAATTTTTTCACAAAACGGTTTACAAGCAT
AAAATCTCTGAAGATGTGTATAAGAGACAGACTAGTCTTGGACTCCTGTTGATAGATCCAGTAATGACCT
CAGAACTCCATCTGGATTTGTTCAGAACGCTCGGTTGCCGCCGGGCGTTTTTTATTGGTGAGAATCCAGG
GGTCCCCTGGTTTAAACTACACAAGTAGCGTCCTGAACGGAACCTTTCCCGTTTTCCAGAATCTGATGTT
CCATGTGACCTCCTAACATGGTAACGTTCATGATTACCAGTGCACTGCATCGTGCGGCGGATTGGGCGAA
AAGCGTGTTTTCTAGTGCTGCGCTGGGTGATCCGCGTCGTACCGCGCGTCTGGTGAATGTTGCGGCGCAA
CTGGCCAAATATAGCGGCAAAAGCATTACCATTAGCAGCGAAGGCAGCAAAGCCATGCAGGAAGGCGCGT
ATCGTTTTATTCGTAATCCGAACGTGAGCGCGGAAGCGATTCGTAAAGCGGGTGCCATGCAGACCGTGAA
ACTGGCCCAGGAATTTCCGGAACTGCTGGCAATTGAAGATACCACCTCTCTGAGCTATCGTCATCAGGTG
GCGGAAGAACTGGGCAAACTGGGTAGCATTCAGGATAAAAGCCGTGGTTGGTGGGTGCATAGCGTGCTGC
TGCTGGAAGCGACCACCTTTCGTACCGTGGGCCTGCTGCATCAAGAATGGTGGATGCGTCCGGATGATCC
GGCGGATGCGGATGAAAAAGAAAGCGGCAAATGGCTGGCCGCTGCTGCAACTTCGCGTCTGAGAATGGGC
AGCATGATGAGCAACGTGATTGCGGTGTGCGATCGTGAAGCGGATATTCATGCGTATCTGCAAGATAAAC
TGGCCCATAACGAACGTTTTGTGGTGCGTAGCAAACATCCGCGTAAAGATGTGGAAAGCGGCCTGTATCT
GTATGATCACCTGAAAAACCAGCCGGAACTGGGCGGCTATCAGATTAGCATTCCGCAGAAAGGCGTGGTG
GATAAACGTGGCAAACGTAAAAACCGTCCGGCGCGTAAAGCGAGCCTGAGCCTGCGTAGCGGCCGTATTA
CCCTGAAACAGGGCAACATTACCCTGAACGCGGTGCTGGCCGAAGAAATTAATCCGCCGAAAGGCGAAAC
CCCGCTGAAATGGCTGCTGCTGACCAGCGAGCCGGTGGAAAGTCTGGCCCAAGCGCTGCGTGTGATTGAT
ATTTATACCCATCGTTGGCGCATTGAAGAATTTCACAAAGCGTGGAAAACGGGTGCGGGTGCGGAACGTC
AGCGTATGGAAGAACCGGATAACCTGGAACGTATGGTGAGCATTCTGAGCTTTGTGGCGGTGCGTCTGCT
GCAACTGCGTGAATCTTTTACTCCGCCGCAAGCACTGCGTGCGCAGGGCCTGCTGAAAGAAGCGGAACAC
GTTGAAAGCCAGAGCGCGGAAACCGTGCTGACCCCGGATGAATGCCAACTGCTGGGCTATCTGGATAAAG
GCAAACGCAAACGCAAAGAAAAAGCGGGCAGCCTGCAATGGGCGTATATGGCGATTGCGCGTCTGGGCGG
CTTTATGGATAGCAAACGTACCGGCATTGCGAGCTGGGGTGCGCTGTGGGAAGGTTGGGAAGCGCTGCAA
AGCAAACTGGATGGCTTTCTGGCCGCGAAAGACCTGATGGCGCAGGGCATTAAAATCTAATCGGCGATCG
CTAGTAGCCCGCCTAATGAGCGGGCTTTTTTTTAATTCCCCTATTTGTTTATTTTTCTAAATACATTCAA
ATATGTATCCGCTCATGAGACAATAACCCTGATAAATGCTTCAATAATATTGAAAAAGGAAGAGTATGAG
CATTCAGCATTTTCGTGTGGCGCTGATTCCGTTTTTTGCGGCGTTTTGCCTGCCGGTGTTTGCGCATCCG
GAAACCCTGGTGAAAGTGAAAGATGCGGAAGATCAACTGGGTGCGCGCGTGGGCTATATTGAACTGGATC
TGAACAGCGGCAAAATTCTGGAATCTTTTCGTCCGGAAGAACGTTTTCCGATGATGAGCACCTTTAAAGT
GCTGCTGTGCGGTGCGGTTCTGAGCCGTGTGGATGCGGGCCAGGAACAACTGGGCCGTCGTATTCATTAT
AGCCAGAACGATCTGGTGGAATATAGCCCGGTGACCGAAAAACATCTGACCGATGGCATGACCGTGCGTG
AACTGTGCAGCGCGGCGATTACCATGAGCGATAACACCGCGGCGAACCTGCTGCTGACGACCATTGGCGG
TCCGAAAGAACTGACCGCGTTTCTGCATAACATGGGCGATCATGTGACCCGTCTGGATCGTTGGGAACCG
GAACTGAACGAAGCGATTCCGAACGATGAACGTGATACCACCATGCCGGCAGCAATGGCGACCACCCTGC
GTAAACTGCTGACGGGTGAGCTGCTGACCCTGGCAAGCCGCCAGCAACTGATTGATTGGATGGAAGCGGA
TAAAGTGGCGGGTCCGCTGCTGCGTAGCGCGCTGCCGGCTGGCTGGTTTATTGCGGATAAAAGCGGTGCG
GGCGAACGTGGCAGCCGTGGCATTATTGCGGCGCTGGGCCCGGATGGTAAACCGAGCCGTATTGTGGTGA
TTTATACCACCGGCAGCCAGGCGACGATGGATGAACGTAACCGTCAGATTGCGGAAATTGGCGCGAGCCT
GATTAAACATTGGTAAACCGATACAATTAAAGGCTCCTTTTGGAGCCTTTTTTTTTGGACACGCGTTTGT
CCTTTTCCGCTGCATAACCCTGCTTCGGGGTCATTATAGCGATTTTTTCGGTATATCCATCCTTTTTCGC
ACGATATACAGGATTTTGCCAAAGGGTTCGTGTAGACTTTCCTTGGTGTATCCAACGGCGTCAGCCGGGC
AGGATAGGTGAAGTAGGCCCACCCGCGAGCGGGTGTTCCTTCTTCACTGTCCCTTATTCGCACCTGGCGG
TGCTCAACGGGAATCCTGCTCTGCGAGGCTGGCCGTAGGCCGGCCGATCTGAAGATCAGCAGTTCAACCT
GTTGATAGTACGTACTAAGCTCTCATGTTTCACGTACTAAGCTCTCATGTTTAACGTACTAAGCTCTCAT
GTTTAACGAACTAAACCCTCATGGCTAACGTACTAAGCTCTCATGGCTAACGTACTAAGCTCTCATGTTT
CACGTACTAAGCTCTCATGTTTGAACAATAAAATTAATATAAATCAGCAACTTAAATAGCCTCTAAGGTT
TTAAGTTTTATAAGAAAAAAAAGAATATATAAGGCTTTTAAAGCCTTTAAGGTTTAACGGTTGTGGACAA
CAAGCCAGGGATGTAACGCACTGAGAAGCCCTTAGAGCCTCTCAAAGCAATTTTGAGTGACACAGGAACA
CTTAACGGCTGACATGGGGCGCGCCCAGCTGTCTAGGGCGGCGGATTTGTCCTACTCAGGAGAGCGTTCA
CCGACAAACAACAGATAAAACGAAAGGCCCAGTCTTTCGACTGAGCCTTTCGTTTTATTTGATGCC
