>Addgene plasmid #61566 | pBAMD1-6 | addgene partial sequence | sequence record 126563 | T0term-R 5'-GCGGCAACCGAGCGTTC-3'
GATCTATCAACAGGAGTCCAAGACTAGTCTGTCTCTTATACACATCTTCAGAGATTTTATGCTTGTAAAC
CGTTTTGTGAAAAAATTTTTAAAATAAAAAAGGGGACCTCTAGGGTCCGCAATTAATTAGACAATTGTCC
AATTTACCGAACAACTCCGCGGCCGGGAAGCCGATCTCGGCTTGAACGAATTGTTAGGTGGCGGTACTTG
GGTCGATATCAAAGTGCATCACTTCTTCCCGTATGCCCAACTTTGTATAGAGAGCCACTGCGGGATCGTC
ACCGTAATCTGCTTGCACGTAGATCACATAAGCACCAAGCGCGTTGGCCTCATGCTTGAGGAGATTGATG
AGCGCGGTGGCAATGCCCTGCCTCCGGTGCTCTCCGGAGACTGCGAGATCATAGATATAGATCTCACTAC
GCGGCTGCTCAAACTTGGGCAGAACGTAAGCCGCGAGAGCGCCAACAACCGCTTCTTGGTCGAAGGCAGC
AAGCGCGATGAATGTCTTACTACGGAGCAAGTTCCCGAGGTAATCGGAGTCCGGCTGATGTTGGGAGTAG
GTGGCTACGTCTCCGAACTCACGACCGAAAAGATCAAGAGCAGCCCGCATGGATTTGACTTGGTCAGGGC
CGAGCCTACATGTGCGAATGATGCCCATACTTGAGCCACCTAACTTTGTTTTAGGGCGACTGCCCTGCTG
CGTAACATCGTTGCTGCTGCGTAACATCGTTGCTGCTCCATAACATC
