>Addgene plasmid #61566 | pBAMD1-6 | addgene partial sequence | sequence record 128528 | Spect-R 5'-ACTTTGTTTTAGGGCGACTG-3'
ACATCGTTGCTGCTCCATAACATCAAACATCGACCCACGGCGTAACGCGCTTGCTGCTTGGATGCCCGAG
GCATAGGCTGTACAAAAAAACAGTCATAACAAGCCATGAAAACCGCCACTGCGCCGTTACCACCGCTGCG
TTCGGTCAAGGTTCTGGACCAGTTGCGTGAGCGCATACGCTACTTGCATTACAGTTTACGAACCGAACAG
GCTTATGTCAAATTTAAATACAGAAAAGCCCGCCTTTCGGCGGGCTTTGGCGGCCGCAAGCTTGCATGCC
TGCAGGTCGACTCTAGAGGATCCCCGGGTACCGAGCTCGAATTCGCGCGGCCGCGGCCTAGGCGGCCTGA
GACACAAAGATGTGTATAAGAGACAGTTAATTAAAGGCATCAAATAAAACGAAAGGCTCAGTCGAAAGAC
TGGGCCTTTCGTTTTATCTGTTGTTTGTCGGTGAACGCTCTCCTGAGTAGGACAAATCCGCCGCCCTAGA
CAGCTGGGCGCGCCCCATGTCAGCCGTTAAGTGTTCCTGTGTCACTCAAAATTGCTTTGAGAGGCTCTAA
GGGCTTCTCAGTGCGTTACATCCCTGGCTTGTTGTCCACAACCGTTAAACCTTAAAGGCTTTAAAAGCCT
TATATATTCTTTTTTTTCTTATAAAACTTAAAACCTTAGAGGCTATTTAAGTTGCTGATTTATATTAATT
TTATTGTTCAAACATGAGAGCTTAGTACGTGAAACATGAGAGCTTAGTACGTTAGCCATGAGAGCTTAGT
ACGTTAGCCATGAGG
